>Addgene plasmid #29015 | pEMS1079 | addgene partial sequence | sequence record 41186 | pEMS1307-fwd 5'-ccgcacgtctaagaaaccat-3'
AAATAGGCGTATCACGAGGCCCTTTCGTCTTCAAGAATTAATTCCGATCATATTCAATAACCCTTAATGA
ATTCGAGCTCGAGAACAGCAGACTTGTCTACGATCTTTTCAGATGTGCTAGTGTATATTTTAACTAAGTT
TGAGATAATGCTGAGTAATTCATTATCAACATTACCACTTTAAATTAAAAGTTATAGATTGCTCCTCAAA
TAATTTTTTTTTAGTTTTTTATTCCCAATGAAAGCTTATAGAACAACTGAATAATTTTTTTTTAAAAAAG
TGTGTTTAGTCAATATTTCTCTCCCTTACCATCATGGGGAATTGACCAGTAATTACTGCAATTGCCCAGT
AATTTATGCACTAAAAAGACAAGATTCATTATGTAGGAAAGGAATTCATGATAAAAATCTTCAAATTTCT
GCTATGTGTATATGACTGATAAAATAGATACATGATCAAATTGAAGGACATGAGAGAAACATGTGTCAAT
CTACAAAGAAATTACTTTCATTTGTCCATATGTAGGCTTGAAAAATTTTGCTCCACATACTATGCTACTA
GAATATTTCTCCTATGCACTTGACTGCAAAACCTAAAGGAATGCATGTGAAAAATTAGGACTACAGGGTT
GGGAGGGAAATTATTCTTGCCCCTTCTTTTTTTATTGATTAAAATTCTAATTTCTAACTATCTATCTAAA
TAATTACCTTGATTTAATTAATTTGGCTAGCAGCTAGCAGG
