>Addgene plasmid #29015 | pEMS1079 | addgene partial sequence | sequence record 42313 | CRE-R 5'-gcaaacggacagaagcattt-3'
ACATGTCCATCAGGTTCTTGCGAACCTCATCACTCGTTGCATCGACCGGTAATGCAGGCAAATTTTGGTG
TACGGTCAGTAAATTGGATAACTTGTACAGCTCGTCCATGCCGAGAGTGATCCCGGCGGCGGTCACGAAC
TCCAGCAGGACCATGTGATCGCGCTTCTCGTTGGGGTCTTTGCTCAGGGCGGACTGGGTGCTCAGGTAGT
GGTTGTCGGGCAGCAGCACGGGGCCGTCGCCGATGGGGGTGTTCTGCTGGTAGTGGTCGGCGAGCTGCAC
GCTGCCGTCCTCGATGTTGTGGCGGATCTTGAAGTTCACCTTGATGCCGTTCTTCTGCTTGTCGGCCATG
ATATAGACGTTGTGGCTGTTGTAGTTGTACTCCAGCTTGTGCCCCAGGATGTTGCCGTCCTCCTTGAAGT
CGATGCCCTTCAGCTCGATGCGGTTCACCAGGGTGTCGCCCTCGAACTTCACCTCGGCGCGGGTCTTGTA
GTTGCCGTCGTCCTTGAAGAAGATGGTGCGCTCCTGGACGTAGCCTTCGGGCATGGCGGACTTGAAGAAG
TCGTGCTGCTTCATGTGGTCGGGGTAGCGGCTGAAGCACTGCACGCCGTAGGTCAGGGTGGTCACGAGGG
TGGGCCAGGGCACGGGCAGCTTGCCGGTGGTGCAGATGAACTTCAGGGTCAGCTTGCCGTAGGTGGCATC
GCCCTCGCCCTCGCCGGACAC
