[The description below was written by a language model from this plasmid's Addgene catalogue record.]
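Description:
pEMS1079 is a plasmid from the Pleiades Promoter Project, a collection of compact human regulatory elements ("MiniPromoters") designed to drive selective gene expression in defined brain regions and cell types. It is built on the large pEMS1302 backbone (about 17.5 kb without the insert) and is maintained in E. coli as a high-copy plasmid under ampicillin selection. The record does not list the origin of replication or the other elements that make up this sizeable backbone, so its further architecture, including anything related to delivery or genomic integration, cannot be described from the information given.

The insert is Ple207, a roughly 2.5 kb MiniPromoter assembled from human regulatory sequence of the SLITRK6 gene (SLIT and NTRK-like protein 6), cloned between SacI and MluI sites. It is a promoter element rather than a coding sequence: the SLITRK6 protein itself is not expressed. Ple207 is positioned upstream of a backbone-encoded EGFP-Cre-NLS reporter, a fusion of green fluorescent protein with Cre recombinase and a nuclear localisation signal. In this arrangement, cells in which the MiniPromoter is active would be expected both to show nuclear fluorescence and to recombine loxP-flanked targets, allowing either direct visualisation or permanent Cre-dependent marking or manipulation of the expressing population.

The intended use is to evaluate or exploit SLITRK6-like expression specificity, but the depositor explicitly notes that reporter expression under the control of this MiniPromoter has not been tested in this plasmid, so its activity and specificity remain unverified.
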