Addgene plasmid #29015: pEMS1079
Purpose: Expression of the reporter gene under the control of the MiniPromoter in this plasmid has not been tested
Depositing lab: Elizabeth Simpson. Depositing organization: University of British Columbia. Publication: A regulatory toolbox of MiniPromoters to drive selective expression in the brain. Portales-Casamar E, Swanson DJ, Liu L, de Leeuw CN, Banks KG, Ho Sui SJ, Fulton DL, Ali J, Amirabbasi M, Arenillas DJ, Babyak N, Black SF, Bonaguro RJ, Brauer E, Candido TR, Castellarin M, Chen J, Chen Y, Cheng JC, Chopra V, Docking TR, Dreolini L, D'Souza CA, Flynn EK, Glenn R, Hatakka K, Hearty TG, Imanian B, Jiang S, Khorasan-zadeh S, Komljenovic I, Laprise S, Liao NY, Lim JS, Lithwick S, Liu F, Liu J, Lu M, McConechy M, McLeod AJ, Milisavljevic M, Mis J, O'Connor K, Palma B, Palmquist DL, Schmouth JF, Swanson MI, Tam B, Ticoll A, Turner JL, Varhol R, Vermeulen J, Watkins RF, Wilson G, Wong BK, Wong SH, Wong TY, Yang GS, Ypsilanti AR, Jones SJ, Holt RA, Goldowitz D, Wasserman WW, Simpson EM. Proc Natl Acad Sci U S A. 2010 Sep 21. 107(38):16589-94. 10.1073/pnas.1009158107 PubMed 20807748.
Backbone
  Vector backbone: pEMS1302
  Backbone size w/o insert (bp): 17451
  Vector type: Pleiades Promoter Project [sic, Pleaides Plieades]
Growth in bacteria
  Bacterial resistance: Ampicillin, 100 μg/mL
  Growth temperature: 37°C
  Growth strain: DH5alpha
  Growth instructions: DH10B
  Copy number: High Copy
Gene/Insert
  Gene/Insert name: Ple207 (alt names: SLITRK6; SLIT and NTRK-like protein 6 precursor)
  Species: H. sapiens (human)
  Insert size (bp): 2525
  Entrez Gene: SLITRK6 (a.k.a. RP11-272M24.2)
  Tag / fusion protein: EGFP-Cre-NLS (C terminal on backbone)
  Cloning method: Restriction Enzyme; 5′ cloning site SacI (unknown if destroyed); 3′ cloning site MluI (unknown if destroyed)
  Sequencing primers: 5′ Unknown
Terms and licenses: Academic/Nonprofit Terms; Industry Terms: Not Available to Industry
How to cite: pEMS1079 was a gift from Elizabeth Simpson (Addgene plasmid # 29015 ; http://n2t.net/addgene:29015 ; RRID:Addgene_29015)
